Addgene plasmid #138494: ABE8e(TadA-8e V82G)
Purpose: A-to-G base editor
Depositing lab: David Liu. Depositing organization: Broad Institute. Publication: Phage-assisted evolution of an adenine base editor with improved Cas domain compatibility and activity. Richter MF, Zhao KT, Eton E, Lapinaite A, Newby GA, Thuronyi BW, Wilson C, Koblan LW, Zeng J, Bauer DE, Doudna JA, Liu DR. Nat Biotechnol. 2020 Jul;38(7):883-891. doi: 10.1038/s41587-020-0453-z. Epub 2020 Mar 16. PubMed 32433547.
Backbone
  Vector backbone: pCMV with a BR322 origin
  Vector type: Mammalian Expression
Growth in bacteria
  Bacterial resistance: Ampicillin, 100 μg/mL
  Growth temperature: 37°C
  Growth strain: DH5alpha
  Copy number: Unknown
Gene/Insert
  Gene/Insert name: ecTadA(8e V82G)-nSpCas9
  Species: Other
  Mutation: TadA-8e V82G
  Cloning method: Unknown
Terms and licenses: Academic/Nonprofit Terms; Industry Terms: Not Available to Industry
How to cite: ABE8e(TadA-8e V82G) was a gift from David Liu (Addgene plasmid # 138494 ; http://n2t.net/addgene:138494 ; RRID:Addgene_138494)
