[The description below was written by a language model from this plasmid's Addgene catalogue record and pLannotate feature annotations shown in this document.]
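Description:
ABE8e(TadA-8e V82G) is a mammalian expression plasmid encoding an adenine (A-to-G) base editor. It is built on a pCMV backbone with a pBR322-type origin. The sequenced record is about 8.2 kb. In E. coli the plasmid is maintained through a ColE1/pMB1-family origin and selected with ampicillin through a β-lactamase gene driven by its own promoter. The backbone also carries small remnants of earlier cloning vectors: a lac promoter, operator and CAP site, a short lacI fragment, a pBR322 bom fragment, and traces of an SV40 promoter and a pBluescript polylinker. None of these appears to be part of the payload. The record shows no mammalian selection marker.

The payload is a single fusion open reading frame listed as ecTadA(8e V82G)-nSpCas9. It is driven by the human CMV immediate-early enhancer and promoter and terminated by the bovine growth hormone polyadenylation signal. A T7 promoter sits just upstream of the coding region and could in principle support in vitro transcription. The N-terminal module is an evolved variant of the E. coli tRNA adenosine deaminase TadA, here the TadA-8e form with an additional V82G substitution. After a gap in the annotation, presumably a linker, comes Streptococcus pyogenes Cas9. The annotation tool splits Cas9 into an N-terminal part carrying D10A and a C-terminal part, which fits the nickase named in the catalogue entry. When directed by a guide RNA, the nickase positions the deaminase on exposed single-stranded DNA, where adenosine is converted to inosine and ultimately read as guanosine. No guide RNA cassette is annotated, so a guide would have to be supplied separately. The record does not state the purpose of the V82G change.
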