Features (pLannotate 1.2.2; 17 found; start..end, strand, type, name):
    132..335     +  promoter       CMV promoter: human cytomegalovirus (CMV) immediate early promoter
    377..395     +  promoter       T7 promoter: promoter for bacteriophage T7 RNA polymerase
    466..957     +  CDS            tadA: TADA_ECOLI - Also known as yfhC. Experimental evidence at protein level: Swiss-Prot protein existence level 1. Catalyzes the deamination of adenosine to inosine at the wobble position 34 of tRNA(Arg2). Essential for cell viability. From Escherichia coli (strain K12).
   1060..2661    +  CDS            dCas9(N): N-terminal portion of catalytically inactive Streptococcus pyogenes dCas9 carrying the D10A mutation (Zetsche et al., 2015)
   2662..5156    +  CDS            Cas9(C) (fragment): C-terminal portion of Streptococcus pyogenes Cas9 (Zetsche et al., 2015)
   5278..5502    +  polyA_signal   bGH poly(A) signal: bovine growth hormone polyadenylation signal
   5506..5527    +  promoter       SV40 promoter (fragment): SV40 enhancer and early promoter
   5532..5548    +  misc_feature   MCS (fragment): pBluescript multiple cloning site
   5597..5613    -  protein_bind   lac operator: The lac repressor binds to the lac operator to inhibit transcription in E. coli. This inhibition can be relieved by adding lactose or isopropyl-β-D-thiogalactopyranoside (IPTG). lac repressor encoded by lacI
   5621..5651    -  promoter       lac promoter: promoter for the E. coli lac operon
   5666..5687    -  protein_bind   CAP binding site: CAP binding activates transcription in the presence of cAMP. E. coli catabolite activator protein
   5700..5792    -  CDS            lacI (fragment): lac repressor; lacI; The lac repressor binds to the lac operator to inhibit transcription in E. coli. This inhibition can be relieved by adding lactose or isopropyl-β-D-thiogalactopyranoside (IPTG).
   5975..6563    -  rep_origin     ori: high-copy-number ColE1/pMB1/pBR322/pUC origin of replication
   6734..7594    -  CDS            AmpR: β-lactamase; bla; confers resistance to ampicillin, carbenicillin, and related antibiotics
   7595..7699    -  promoter       AmpR promoter: bla
   7770..7814    -  misc_feature   bom (fragment): basis of mobility region from pBR322
   8045..131     +  enhancer       CMV enhancer (across the origin): human cytomegalovirus immediate early enhancer
>Addgene plasmid #138494 | ABE8e(TadA-8e V82G) | addgene full sequence | sequence record 272894 | Addgene NGS Result
ATATGCCAAGTACGCCCCCTATTGACGTCAATGACGGTAAATGGCCCGCCTGGCATTATGCCCAGTACAT
GACCTTATGGGACTTTCCTACTTGGCAGTACATCTACGTATTAGTCATCGCTATTACCATGGTGATGCGG
TTTTGGCAGTACATCAATGGGCGTGGATAGCGGTTTGACTCACGGGGATTTCCAAGTCTCCACCCCATTG
ACGTCAATGGGAGTTTGTTTTGGCACCAAAATCAACGGGACTTTCCAAAATGTCGTAACAACTCCGCCCC
ATTGACGCAAATGGGCGGTAGGCGTGTACGGTGGGAGGTCTATATAAGCAGAGCTGGTTTAGTGAACCGT
CAGATCCGCTAGAGATCCGCGGCCGCTAATACGACTCACTATAGGGAGAGCCGCCACCATGAAACGGACA
GCCGACGGAAGCGAGTTCGAGTCACCAAAGAAGAAGCGGAAAGTCTCTGAGGTGGAGTTTTCCCACGAGT
ACTGGATGAGACATGCCCTGACCCTGGCCAAGAGGGCACGGGATGAGAGGGAGGTGCCTGTGGGAGCCGT
GCTGGTGCTGAACAATAGAGTGATCGGCGAGGGCTGGAACAGAGCCATCGGCCTGCACGACCCAACAGCC
CATGCCGAAATTATGGCCCTGAGACAGGGCGGCCTGGTCATGCAGAACTACAGACTGATTGACGCCACCC
TGTACGGTACATTCGAGCCTTGCGTGATGTGCGCCGGCGCCATGATCCACTCTAGGATCGGCCGCGTGGT
GTTTGGCGTGAGGAACTCAAAAAGAGGCGCCGCAGGCTCCCTGATGAACGTGCTGAACTACCCCGGCATG
AATCACCGCGTCGAAATTACCGAGGGAATCCTGGCAGATGAATGTGCCGCCCTGCTGTGCGATTTCTATC
GGATGCCTAGACAGGTGTTCAATGCTCAGAAGAAGGCCCAGAGCTCCATCAACTCCGGAGGATCTAGCGG
AGGCTCCTCTGGCTCTGAGACACCTGGCACAAGCGAGAGCGCAACACCTGAAAGCAGCGGGGGCAGCAGC
GGGGGGTCAGACAAGAAGTACAGCATCGGCCTGGCCATCGGCACCAACTCTGTGGGCTGGGCCGTGATCA
CCGACGAGTACAAGGTGCCCAGCAAGAAATTCAAGGTGCTGGGCAACACCGACCGGCACAGCATCAAGAA
GAACCTGATCGGAGCCCTGCTGTTCGACAGCGGCGAAACAGCCGAGGCCACCCGGCTGAAGAGAACCGCC
AGAAGAAGATACACCAGACGGAAGAACCGGATCTGCTATCTGCAAGAGATCTTCAGCAACGAGATGGCCA
AGGTGGACGACAGCTTCTTCCACAGACTGGAAGAGTCCTTCCTGGTGGAAGAGGATAAGAAGCACGAGCG
GCACCCCATCTTCGGCAACATCGTGGACGAGGTGGCCTACCACGAGAAGTACCCCACCATCTACCACCTG
AGAAAGAAACTGGTGGACAGCACCGACAAGGCCGACCTGCGGCTGATCTATCTGGCCCTGGCCCACATGA
TCAAGTTCCGGGGCCACTTCCTGATCGAGGGCGACCTGAACCCCGACAACAGCGACGTGGACAAGCTGTT
CATCCAGCTGGTGCAGACCTACAACCAGCTGTTCGAGGAAAACCCCATCAACGCCAGCGGCGTGGACGCC
AAGGCCATCCTGTCTGCCAGACTGAGCAAGAGCAGACGGCTGGAAAATCTGATCGCCCAGCTGCCCGGCG
AGAAGAAGAATGGCCTGTTCGGAAACCTGATTGCCCTGAGCCTGGGCCTGACCCCCAACTTCAAGAGCAA
CTTCGACCTGGCCGAGGATGCCAAACTGCAGCTGAGCAAGGACACCTACGACGACGACCTGGACAACCTG
CTGGCCCAGATCGGCGACCAGTACGCCGACCTGTTTCTGGCCGCCAAGAACCTGTCCGACGCCATCCTGC
TGAGCGACATCCTGAGAGTGAACACCGAGATCACCAAGGCCCCCCTGAGCGCCTCTATGATCAAGAGATA
CGACGAGCACCACCAGGACCTGACCCTGCTGAAAGCTCTCGTGCGGCAGCAGCTGCCTGAGAAGTACAAA
GAGATTTTCTTCGACCAGAGCAAGAACGGCTACGCCGGCTACATTGACGGCGGAGCCAGCCAGGAAGAGT
TCTACAAGTTCATCAAGCCCATCCTGGAAAAGATGGACGGCACCGAGGAACTGCTCGTGAAGCTGAACAG
AGAGGACCTGCTGCGGAAGCAGCGGACCTTCGACAACGGCAGCATCCCCCACCAGATCCACCTGGGAGAG
CTGCACGCCATTCTGCGGCGGCAGGAAGATTTTTACCCATTCCTGAAGGACAACCGGGAAAAGATCGAGA
AGATCCTGACCTTCCGCATCCCCTACTACGTGGGCCCTCTGGCCAGGGGAAACAGCAGATTCGCCTGGAT
GACCAGAAAGAGCGAGGAAACCATCACCCCCTGGAACTTCGAGGAAGTGGTGGACAAGGGCGCTTCCGCC
CAGAGCTTCATCGAGCGGATGACCAACTTCGATAAGAACCTGCCCAACGAGAAGGTGCTGCCCAAGCACA
GCCTGCTGTACGAGTACTTCACCGTGTATAACGAGCTGACCAAAGTGAAATACGTGACCGAGGGAATGAG
AAAGCCCGCCTTCCTGAGCGGCGAGCAGAAAAAGGCCATCGTGGACCTGCTGTTCAAGACCAACCGGAAA
GTGACCGTGAAGCAGCTGAAAGAGGACTACTTCAAGAAAATCGAGTGCTTCGACTCCGTGGAAATCTCCG
GCGTGGAAGATCGGTTCAACGCCTCCCTGGGCACATACCACGATCTGCTGAAAATTATCAAGGACAAGGA
CTTCCTGGACAATGAGGAAAACGAGGACATTCTGGAAGATATCGTGCTGACCCTGACACTGTTTGAGGAC
AGAGAGATGATCGAGGAACGGCTGAAAACCTATGCCCACCTGTTCGACGACAAAGTGATGAAGCAGCTGA
AGCGGCGGAGATACACCGGCTGGGGCAGGCTGAGCCGGAAGCTGATCAACGGCATCCGGGACAAGCAGTC
CGGCAAGACAATCCTGGATTTCCTGAAGTCCGACGGCTTCGCCAACAGAAACTTCATGCAGCTGATCCAC
GACGACAGCCTGACCTTTAAAGAGGACATCCAGAAAGCCCAGGTGTCCGGCCAGGGCGATAGCCTGCACG
AGCACATTGCCAATCTGGCCGGCAGCCCCGCCATTAAGAAGGGCATCCTGCAGACAGTGAAGGTGGTGGA
CGAGCTCGTGAAAGTGATGGGCCGGCACAAGCCCGAGAACATCGTGATCGAAATGGCCAGAGAGAACCAG
ACCACCCAGAAGGGACAGAAGAACAGCCGCGAGAGAATGAAGCGGATCGAAGAGGGCATCAAAGAGCTGG
GCAGCCAGATCCTGAAAGAACACCCCGTGGAAAACACCCAGCTGCAGAACGAGAAGCTGTACCTGTACTA
CCTGCAGAATGGGCGGGATATGTACGTGGACCAGGAACTGGACATCAACCGGCTGTCCGACTACGATGTG
GACCATATCGTGCCTCAGAGCTTTCTGAAGGACGACTCCATCGACAACAAGGTGCTGACCAGAAGCGACA
AGAACCGGGGCAAGAGCGACAACGTGCCCTCCGAAGAGGTCGTGAAGAAGATGAAGAACTACTGGCGGCA
GCTGCTGAACGCCAAGCTGATTACCCAGAGAAAGTTCGACAATCTGACCAAGGCCGAGAGAGGCGGCCTG
AGCGAACTGGATAAGGCCGGCTTCATCAAGAGACAGCTGGTGGAAACCCGGCAGATCACAAAGCACGTGG
CACAGATCCTGGACTCCCGGATGAACACTAAGTACGACGAGAATGACAAGCTGATCCGGGAAGTGAAAGT
GATCACCCTGAAGTCCAAGCTGGTGTCCGATTTCCGGAAGGATTTCCAGTTTTACAAAGTGCGCGAGATC
AACAACTACCACCACGCCCACGACGCCTACCTGAACGCCGTCGTGGGAACCGCCCTGATCAAAAAGTACC
CTAAGCTGGAAAGCGAGTTCGTGTACGGCGACTACAAGGTGTACGACGTGCGGAAGATGATCGCCAAGAG
CGAGCAGGAAATCGGCAAGGCTACCGCCAAGTACTTCTTCTACAGCAACATCATGAACTTTTTCAAGACC
GAGATTACCCTGGCCAACGGCGAGATCCGGAAGCGGCCTCTGATCGAGACAAACGGCGAAACCGGGGAGA
TCGTGTGGGATAAGGGCCGGGATTTTGCCACCGTGCGGAAAGTGCTGAGCATGCCCCAAGTGAATATCGT
GAAAAAGACCGAGGTGCAGACAGGCGGCTTCAGCAAAGAGTCTATCCTGCCCAAGAGGAACAGCGATAAG
CTGATCGCCAGAAAGAAGGACTGGGACCCTAAGAAGTACGGCGGCTTCGACAGCCCCACCGTGGCCTATT
CTGTGCTGGTGGTGGCCAAAGTGGAAAAGGGCAAGTCCAAGAAACTGAAGAGTGTGAAAGAGCTGCTGGG
GATCACCATCATGGAAAGAAGCAGCTTCGAGAAGAATCCCATCGACTTTCTGGAAGCCAAGGGCTACAAA
GAAGTGAAAAAGGACCTGATCATCAAGCTGCCTAAGTACTCCCTGTTCGAGCTGGAAAACGGCCGGAAGA
GAATGCTGGCCTCTGCCGGCGAACTGCAGAAGGGAAACGAACTGGCCCTGCCCTCCAAATATGTGAACTT
CCTGTACCTGGCCAGCCACTATGAGAAGCTGAAGGGCTCCCCCGAGGATAATGAGCAGAAACAGCTGTTT
GTGGAACAGCACAAGCACTACCTGGACGAGATCATCGAGCAGATCAGCGAGTTCTCCAAGAGAGTGATCC
TGGCCGACGCTAATCTGGACAAAGTGCTGTCCGCCTACAACAAGCACCGGGATAAGCCCATCAGAGAGCA
GGCCGAGAATATCATCCACCTGTTTACCCTGACCAATCTGGGAGCCCCTGCCGCCTTCAAGTACTTTGAC
ACCACCATCGACCGGAAGAGGTACACCAGCACCAAAGAGGTGCTGGACGCCACCCTGATCCACCAGAGCA
TCACCGGCCTGTACGAGACACGGATCGACCTGTCTCAGCTGGGAGGTGACTCTGGCGGCTCAAAAAGAAC
CGCCGACGGCAGCGAATTCGAGCCCAAGAAGAAGAGGAAAGTCTAACCGGTCATCATCACCATCACCATT
GAGTTTAAACCCGCTGATCAGCCTCGACTGTGCCTTCTAGTTGCCAGCCATCTGTTGTTTGCCCCTCCCC
CGTGCCTTCCTTGACCCTGGAAGGTGCCACTCCCACTGTCCTTTCCTAATAAAATGAGGAAATTGCATCG
CATTGTCTGAGTAGGTGTCATTCTATTCTGGGGGGTGGGGTGGGGCAGGACAGCAAGGGGGAGGATTGGG
AAGACAATAGCAGGCATGCTGGGGATGCGGTGGGCTCTATGGCTTCTGAGGCGGAAAGAACCAGCTGGGG
CTCGATACCGTCGACCTCTAGCTAGAGCTTGGCGTAATCATGGTCATAGCTGTTTCCTGTGTGAAATTGT
TATCCGCTCACAATTCCACACAACATACGAGCCGGAAGCATAAAGTGTAAAGCCTAGGGTGCCTAATGAG
TGAGCTAACTCACATTAATTGCGTTGCGCTCACTGCCCGCTTTCCAGTCGGGAAACCTGTCGTGCCAGCT
GCATTAATGAATCGGCCAACGCGCGGGGAGAGGCGGTTTGCGTATTGGGCGCTCTTCCGCTTCCTCGCTC
ACTGACTCGCTGCGCTCGGTCGTTCGGCTGCGGCGAGCGGTATCAGCTCACTCAAAGGCGGTAATACGGT
TATCCACAGAATCAGGGGATAACGCAGGAAAGAACATGTGAGCAAAAGGCCAGCAAAAGGCCAGGAACCG
TAAAAAGGCCGCGTTGCTGGCGTTTTTCCATAGGCTCCGCCCCCCTGACGAGCATCACAAAAATCGACGC
TCAAGTCAGAGGTGGCGAAACCCGACAGGACTATAAAGATACCAGGCGTTTCCCCCTGGAAGCTCCCTCG
TGCGCTCTCCTGTTCCGACCCTGCCGCTTACCGGATACCTGTCCGCCTTTCTCCCTTCGGGAAGCGTGGC
GCTTTCTCATAGCTCACGCTGTAGGTATCTCAGTTCGGTGTAGGTCGTTCGCTCCAAGCTGGGCTGTGTG
CACGAACCCCCCGTTCAGCCCGACCGCTGCGCCTTATCCGGTAACTATCGTCTTGAGTCCAACCCGGTAA
GACACGACTTATCGCCACTGGCAGCAGCCACTGGTAACAGGATTAGCAGAGCGAGGTATGTAGGCGGTGC
TACAGAGTTCTTGAAGTGGTGGCCTAACTACGGCTACACTAGAAGAACAGTATTTGGTATCTGCGCTCTG
CTGAAGCCAGTTACCTTCGGAAAAAGAGTTGGTAGCTCTTGATCCGGCAAACAAACCACCGCTGGTAGCG
GTGGTTTTTTTGTTTGCAAGCAGCAGATTACGCGCAGAAAAAAAGGATCTCAAGAAGATCCTTTGATCTT
TTCTACGGGGTCTGACACTCAGTGGAACGAAAACTCACGTTAAGGGATTTTGGTCATGAGATTATCAAAA
AGGATCTTCACCTAGATCCTTTTAAATTAAAAATGAAGTTTTAAATCAATCTAAAGTATATATGAGTAAA
CTTGGTCTGACAGTTACCAATGCTTAATCAGTGAGGCACCTATCTCAGCGATCTGTCTATTTCGTTCATC
CATAGTTGCCTGACTCCCCGTCGTGTAGATAACTACGATACGGGAGGGCTTACCATCTGGCCCCAGTGCT
GCAATGATACCGCGAGACCCACGCTCACCGGCTCCAGATTTATCAGCAATAAACCAGCCAGCCGGAAGGG
CCGAGCGCAGAAGTGGTCCTGCAACTTTATCCGCCTCCATCCAGTCTATTAATTGTTGCCGGGAAGCTAG
AGTAAGTAGTTCGCCAGTTAATAGTTTGCGCAACGTTGTTGCCATTGCTACAGGCATCGTGGTGTCACGC
TCGTCGTTTGGTATGGCTTCATTCAGCTCCGGTTCCCAACGATCAAGGCGAGTTACATGATCCCCCATGT
TGTGCAAAAAAGCGGTTAGCTCCTTCGGTCCTCCGATCGTTGTCAGAAGTAAGTTGGCCGCAGTGTTATC
ACTCATGGTTATGGCAGCACTGCATAATTCTCTTACTGTCATGCCATCCGTAAGATGCTTTTCTGTGACT
GGTGAGTACTCAACCAAGTCATTCTGAGAATAGTGTATGCGGCGACCGAGTTGCTCTTGCCCGGCGTCAA
TACGGGATAATACCGCGCCACATAGCAGAACTTTAAAAGTGCTCATCATTGGAAAACGTTCTTCGGGGCG
AAAACTCTCAAGGATCTTACCGCTGTTGAGATCCAGTTCGATGTAACCCACTCGTGCACCCAACTGATCT
TCAGCATCTTTTACTTTCACCAGCGTTTCTGGGTGAGCAAAAACAGGAAGGCAAAATGCCGCAAAAAAGG
GAATAAGGGCGACACGGAAATGTTGAATACTCATACTCTTCCTTTTTCAATATTATTGAAGCATTTATCA
GGGTTATTGTCTCATGAGCGGATACATATTTGAATGTATTTAGAAAAATAAACAAATAGGGGTTCCGCGC
ACATTTCCCCGAAAAGTGCCACCTGACGTCGACGGATCGGGAGATCGATCTCCCGATCCCCTAGGGTCGA
CTCTCAGTACAATCTGCTCTGATGCCGCATAGTTAAGCCAGTATCTGCTCCCTGCTTGTGTGTTGGAGGT
CGCTGAGTAGTGCGCGAGCAAAATTTAAGCTACAACAAGGCAAGGCTTGACCGACAATTGCATGAAGAAT
CTGCTTAGGGTTAGGCGTTTTGCGCTGCTTCGCGATGTACGGGCCAGATATACGCGTTGACATTGATTAT
TGACTAGTTATTAATAGTAATCAATTACGGGGTCATTAGTTCATAGCCCATATATTGAGTTCCGCGTTAC
ATAACTTACGGTAAATGGCCCGCCTGGCTGACCGCCCAACGACCCCCGCCCATTGACGTCAATAATGACG
TATGTTCCCATAGTAACGCCAATAGGGACTTTCCATTGACGTCAATGGGTGGAGTATTTACGGTAAACTG
CCCACTTGGCAGTACATCAAGTGTATC
